>Addgene plasmid #135443 | pcDNA5-TOM20_Halo_T2A_EGFP | addgene full sequence | sequence record 267899 | Addgene NGS Result
GACGGATCGGGAGATCTCCCGATCCCCTATGGTGCACTCTCAGTACAATCTGCTCTGATGCCGCATAGTT
AAGCCAGTATCTGCTCCCTGCTTGTGTGTTGGAGGTCGCTGAGTAGTGCGCGAGCAAAATTTAAGCTACA
ACAAGGCAAGGCTTGACCGACAATTGCATGAAGAATCTGCTTAGGGTTAGGCGTTTTGCGCTGCTTCGCG
ATGTACGGGCCAGATATACGCGTTGACATTGATTATTGACTAGTTATTAATAGTAATCAATTACGGGGTC
ATTAGTTCATAGCCCATATATGGAGTTCCGCGTTACATAACTTACGGTAAATGGCCCGCCTGGCTGACCG
CCCAACGACCCCCGCCCATTGACGTCAATAATGACGTATGTTCCCATAGTAACGCCAATAGGGACTTTCC
ATTGACGTCAATGGGTGGAGTATTTACGGTAAACTGCCCACTTGGCAGTACATCAAGTGTATCATATGCC
AAGTACGCCCCCTATTGACGTCAATGACGGTAAATGGCCCGCCTGGCATTATGCCCAGTACATGACCTTA
TGGGACTTTCCTACTTGGCAGTACATCTACGTATTAGTCATCGCTATTACCATGGTGATGCGGTTTTGGC
AGTACATCAATGGGCGTGGATAGCGGTTTGACTCACGGGGATTTCCAAGTCTCCACCCCATTGACGTCAA
TGGGAGTTTGTTTTGGCACCAAAATCAACGGGACTTTCCAAAATGTCGTAACAACTCCGCCCCATTGACG
CAAATGGGCGGTAGGCGTGTACGGTGGGAGGTCTATATAAGCAGAGCTCTCCCTATCAGTGATAGAGATC
TCCCTATCAGTGATAGAGATCGTCGACGAGCTCGTTTAGTGAACCGTCAGATCGCCTGGAGACGCCATCC
ACGCTGTTTTGACCTCCATAGAAGACACCGGGACCGATCCAGCCTCCGGACTCTAGCGTTTAAACTTAAG
CTTGGTACCGAGCTCGGATCCACTAGTCCAGTGTGGTGGAATTCTGCAGATATCCAGCAACCATGGTGGG
TCGGAACAGCGCCATCGCCGCCGGTGTATGCGGGGCCCTTTTCATTGGGTACTGCATCTACTTCGACCGC
AAAAGACGAAGTGACCCCAACTTCAAGAACAGGCTTCGAGAACGAAGAAAGAAACAGAAGCTTGCCAAGG
AGAGAGCTGGGCTTTCCAAGTTACCTGACCTTAAAGATGCTGAAGCTGTTCAGAAGTTCTTCCTTGAAGA
AATACAGCTTGGTGAAGAGTTACTAGCTCAAGGTGAATATGAGAAGGGCGTAGACCATCTGACAAATGCA
ATTGCTGTGTGTGGACAGCCACAGCAGTTACTGCAGGTCTTACAGCAAACTCTTCCACCACCAGTGTTCC
AGATGCTTCTGACTAAGCTCCCAACAATTAGTCAGAGAATTGTAAGTGCTCAGAGCTTGGCTGAAGATGA
TGTGGAAGGCGGTAGCGGGGATCCACCGGTCGCCACCGAAATCGGTACTGGCTTTCCATTCGACCCCCAT
TATGTGGAAGTCCTGGGCGAGCGCATGCACTACGTCGATGTTGGTCCGCGCGATGGCACCCCTGTGCTGT
TCCTGCACGGTAACCCGACCTCCTCCTACGTGTGGCGCAACATCATCCCGCATGTTGCACCGACCCATCG
CTGCATTGCTCCAGACCTGATCGGTATGGGCAAATCCGACAAACCAGACCTGGGTTATTTCTTCGACGAC
CACGTCCGCTTCATGGATGCCTTCATCGAAGCCCTGGGTCTGGAAGAGGTCGTCCTGGTCATTCACGACT
GGGGCTCCGCTCTGGGTTTCCACTGGGCCAAGCGCAATCCAGAGCGCGTCAAAGGTATTGCATTTATGGA
GTTCATCCGCCCTATCCCGACCTGGGACGAATGGCCAGAATTTGCCCGCGAGACCTTCCAGGCCTTCCGC
ACCACCGACGTCGGCCGCAAGCTGATCATCGATCAGAACGTTTTTATCGAGGGTACGCTGCCGATGGGTG
TCGTCCGCCCGCTGACTGAAGTCGAGATGGACCATTACCGCGAGCCGTTCCTGAATCCTGTTGACCGCGA
GCCACTGTGGCGCTTCCCAAACGAGCTGCCAATCGCCGGTGAGCCAGCGAACATCGTCGCGCTGGTCGAA
GAATACATGGACTGGCTGCACCAGTCCCCTGTCCCGAAGCTGCTGTTCTGGGGCACCCCAGGCGTTCTGA
TCCCACCGGCCGAAGCCGCTCGCCTGGCCAAAAGCCTGCCTAACTGCAAGGCTGTGGACATCGGCCCGGG
TCTGAATCTGCTGCAAGAAGACAACCCGGACCTGATCGGCAGCGAGATCGCGCGCTGGCTGTCCACGCTC
GAGATTTCCGGCGGCAGTGGAGAGGGCAGAGGAAGTCTGCTAACATGCGGTGACGTCGAGGAGAATCCTG
GCCCAGTGAGCAAGGGCGAGGAGCTGTTCACCGGGGTGGTGCCCATCCTGGTCGAGCTGGACGGCGACGT
AAACGGCCACAAGTTCAGCGTGTCCGGCGAGGGCGAGGGCGATGCCACCTACGGCAAGCTGACCCTGAAG
TTCATCTGCACCACCGGCAAGCTGCCCGTGCCCTGGCCCACCCTCGTGACCACCCTGACCTACGGCGTGC
AGTGCTTCAGCCGCTACCCCGACCACATGAAGCAGCACGACTTCTTCAAGTCCGCCATGCCCGAAGGCTA
CGTCCAGGAGCGCACCATCTTCTTCAAGGACGACGGCAACTACAAGACCCGCGCCGAGGTGAAGTTCGAG
GGCGACACCCTGGTGAACCGCATCGAGCTGAAGGGCATCGACTTCAAGGAGGACGGCAACATCCTGGGGC
ACAAGCTGGAGTACAACTACAACAGCCACAACGTCTATATCATGGCCGACAAGCAGAAGAACGGCATCAA
GGTGAACTTCAAGATCCGCCACAACATCGAGGACGGCAGCGTGCAGCTCGCCGACCACTACCAGCAGAAC
ACCCCCATCGGCGACGGCCCCGTGCTGCTGCCCGACAACCACTACCTGAGCACCCAGTCCGCCCTGAGCA
AAGACCCCAACGAGAAGCGCGATCACATGGTCCTGCTGGAGTTCGTGACCGCCGCCGGGATCACTCTCGG
CATGGACGAGCTGTACAAGTGACCGCTCGAGTCTAGAGGGCCCGTTTAAACCCGCTGATCAGCCTCGACT
GTGCCTTCTAGTTGCCAGCCATCTGTTGTTTGCCCCTCCCCCGTGCCTTCCTTGACCCTGGAAGGTGCCA
CTCCCACTGTCCTTTCCTAATAAAATGAGGAAATTGCATCGCATTGTCTGAGTAGGTGTCATTCTATTCT
GGGGGGTGGGGTGGGGCAGGACAGCAAGGGGGAGGATTGGGAAGACAATAGCAGGCATGCTGGGGATGCG
GTGGGCTCTATGGCTTCTGAGGCGGAAAGAACCAGCTGGGGCTCTAGGGGGTATCCCC
[124 nt withheld, positions 3489-3612]
C
[91 nt withheld, positions 3614-3704]
AGGGTGATGGTTCACGTACCTAGAAGTTCCTATTCCGAAGTTCCTATTCTCTAGAAAGTATAGGAACTTC
CTTGGCCAAAAAGCCTGAACTCACCGCGACGTCTGTCGAGAAGTTTCTGATCGAAAAGTTCGACAGCGTC
TCCGACCTGATGCAGCTCTCGGAGGGCGAAGAATCTCGTGCTTTCAGCTTCGATGTAGGAGGGCGTGGAT
ATGTCCTGCGGGTAAATAGCTGCGCCGATGGTTTCTACAAAGATCGTTATGTTTATCGGCACTTTGCATC
GGCCGCGCTCCCGATTCCGGAAGTGCTTGACATTGGGGAATTCAGCGAGAGCCTGACCTATTGCATCTCC
CGCCGTGCACAGGGTGTCACGTTGCAAGACCTGCCTGAAACCGAACTGCCCGCTGTTCTGCAGCCGGTCG
CGGAGGCCATGGATGCGATCGCTGCGGCCGATCTTAGCCAGACGAGCGGGTTCGGCCCATTCGGACCGCA
AGGAATCGGTCAATACACTACATGGCGTGATTTCATATGCGCGATTGCTGATCCCCATGTGTATCACTGG
CAAACTGTGATGGACGACACCGTCAGTGCGTCCGTCGCGCAGGCTCTCGATGAGCTGATGCTTTGGGCCG
AGGACTGCCCCGAAGTCCGGCACCTCGTGCACGCGGATTTCGGCTCCAACAATGTCCTGACGGACAATGG
CCGCATAACAGCGGTCATTGACTGGAGCGAGGCGATGTTCGGGGATTCCCAATACGAGGTCGCCAACATC
TTCTTCTGGAGGCCGTGGTTGGCTTGTATGGAGCAGCAGACGCGCTACTTCGAGCGGAGGCATCCGGAGC
TTGCAGGATCGCCGCGGCTCCGGGCGTATATGCTCCGCATTGGTCTTGACCAACTCTATCAGAGCTTGGT
TGACGGCAATTTCGATGATGCAGCTTGGGCGCAGGGTCGATGCGACGCAATCGTCCGATCCGGAGCCGGG
ACTGTCGGGCGTACACAAATCGCCCGCAGAAGCGCGGCCGTCTGGACCGATGGCTGTGTAGAAGTACTCG
CCGATAGTGGAAACCGACGCCCCAGCACTCGTCCGAGGGCAAAGGAATAGCACGTACTACGAGATTTCGA
TTCCACCGCCGCCTTCTATGAAAGGTTGGGCTTCGGAATCGTTTTCCGGGACGCCGGCTGGATGATCCTC
CAGCGCGGGGATCTCATGCTGGAGTTCTTCGCCCACCCCAACTTGTTTATTGCAGCTTATAATGGTTACA
AATAAAGCAATAGCATCACAAATTTCACAAATAAAGCATTTTTTTCACTGCATTCTAGTTGTGGTTTGTC
CAAACTCATCAATGTATCTTATCATGTCTGTATACCGTCGACCTCTAGCTAGAGCTTGGCGTAATCATGG
TCATAGCTGTTTCCTGTGTGAAATTGTTATCCGCTCACAATTCCACACAACATACGAGCCGGAAGCATAA
AGTGTAAAGCCTGGGGTGCCTAATGAGTGAGCTAACTCACATTAATTGCGTTGCGCTCACTGCCCGCTTT
CCAGTCGGGAAACCTGTCGTGCCAGCTGCATTAATGAATCGGCCAACGCGCGGGGAGAGGCGGTTTGCGT
ATTGGGCGCTCTTCCGCTTCCTCGCTCACTGACTCGCTGCGCTCGGTCGTTCGGCTGCGGCGAGCGGTAT
CAGCTCACTCAAAGGCGGTAATACGGTTATCCACAGAATCAGGGGATAACGCAGGAAAGAACATGTGAGC
AAAAGGCCAGCAAAAGGCCAGGAACCGTAAAAAGGCCGCGTTGCTGGCGTTTTTCCATAGGCTCCGCCCC
CCTGACGAGCATCACAAAAATCGACGCTCAAGTCGGAGGTGGCGAAACCCGACAGGACTATAAAGATACC
AGGCGTTTCCCCCTGGAAGCTCCCTCATGCGCTCTCCTGTTCCGACCCTGCCGCTTACCGGATACCTGTC
CGCCTTTCTCCCTTCGGGAAGCGTGGCGCTTTCTCATAGCTCACGCTGTAGGTATCTCAGTTCGGTGTAG
GTCGTTCGCTCCAAGCTGGGCTGTGTGCACGAACCCCCCGTTCAGCCCGACCGCTGCGCCTTATCCGGTA
ACTATCGTCTTGAGTCCAACCCGGTAAGACACGACTTATCGCCACTGGCAGCAGCCACTGGTAACAGGAT
TAGCAGAGCGAGGTATGTAGGCGGTGCTACAGAGTTCTTGAAGTGGTGGCCTAACTACGGCTACACTAGA
AGAACAGTATTTGGTATCTGCGCTCTGCTGAAGCCAGTTACCTTCGGAAAAAGAGTTGGTAGCTCTTGAT
CCGGCAAACAAACCACCGCTGGTAGCGGTGGTTTTTTTGTTTGCAAGCAGCAGATTACGCGCAGAAAAAA
AGGATCTCAAGAAGATCCTTTGATCTTTTCTACGGGGTCTGACGCTCAGTGGAACGAAAACTCACGTTAA
GGGATTTTGGTCATGAGATTATCAAAAAGGATCTTCACCTAGATCCTTTTAAATTAAAAATGAAGTTTTA
AATCAATCTAAAGTATATATGAGTAAACTTGGTCTGACAGTTACCAATGCTTAATCAGTGAGGCACCTAT
CTCAGCGATCTGTCTATTTCGTTCATCCATAGTTGCCTGACTCCCCGTCGTGTAGATAACTACGATACGG
GAGGGCTTACCATCTGGCCCCAGTGCTGCAATGATACCGCGAGACCCACGCTCACCGGCTCCAGATTTAT
CAGCAATAAACCAGCCAGCCGGAAGGGCCGAGCGCAGAAGTGGTCCTGCAACTTTATCCGCCTCCATCCA
GTCTATTAATTGTTGCCGGGAAGCTAGAGTAAGTAGTTCGCCAGTTAATAGTTTGCGCAACGTTGTTGCC
ATTGCTACAGGCATCGTGGTGTCACGCTCGTCGTTTGGTATGGCTTCATTCAGCTCCGGTTCCCAACGAT
CAAGGCGAGTTACATGATCCCCCATGTTGTGCAAAAAAGCGGTTAGCTCCTTCGGTCCTCCGATCGTTGT
CAGAAGTAAGTTGGCCGCAGTGTTATCACTCATGGTTATGGCAGCACTGCATAATTCTCTTACTGTCATG
CCATCCGTAAGATGCTTTTCTGTGACTGGTGAGTACTCAACCAAGTCATTCTGAGAATAGTGTATGCGGC
GACCGAGTTGCTCTTGCCCGGCGTCAATACGGGATAATACCGCGCCACATAGCAGAACTTTAAAAGTGCT
CATCATTGGAAAACGTTCTTCGGGGCGAAAACTCTCAAGGATCTTACCGCTGTTGAGATCCAGTTCGATG
TAACCCACTCGTGCACCCAACTGATCTTCAGCATCTTTTACTTTCACCAGCGTTTCTGGGTGAGCAAAAA
CAGGAAGGCAAAATGCCGCAAAAAAGGGAATAAGGGCGACACGGAAATGTTGAATACTCATACTCTTCCT
TTTTCAATATTATTGAAGCATTTATCAGGGTTATTGTCTCATGAGCGGATACATATTTGAATGTATTTAG
AAAAATAAACAAATAGGGGTTCCGCGCACATTTCCCCGAAAAGTGCCACCTGACGTC
Features (pLannotate 1.2.2; 23 found; start..end, strand, type, name):
     28..80      -  misc_feature   bom (fragment): basis of mobility region from pBR322
    235..614     +  enhancer       CMV enhancer: human cytomegalovirus immediate early enhancer
    615..818     +  promoter       CMV promoter: human cytomegalovirus (CMV) immediate early promoter
    820..839     +  promoter       PLtetO-1 promoter (fragment): modified phage lambda PL promoter with tet operator sites (Lutz and Bujard, 1997)
    841..860     +  promoter       PLtetO-1 promoter (fragment): modified phage lambda PL promoter with tet operator sites (Lutz and Bujard, 1997)
    868..901     +  promoter       TRE3GV promoter (fragment): 3rd-generation Tet-responsive promoter that can be activated by binding of Tet-On® 3G, optimized for retroviral and lentiviral vectors
   1043..1477    +  CDS            TOMM20: TOM20_HUMAN - Also known as KIAA0016. Experimental evidence at protein level: Swiss-Prot protein existence level 1. Central component of the receptor complex responsible for the recognition and translocation of cytosolically synthesized mitochondrial preproteins. Together with TOM22 functions as the transit peptide receptor at the surface of the mitochondrion outer membrane and facilitates the movement of preproteins into the TOM40 translocation pore (By similarity). Required for the translocation across the mitochondrial outer membrane of cytochrome P450 monooxygenases. From Homo sapiens (Hum
   1508..2392    +  CDS            HaloTag®: modified bacterial dehalogenase that forms covalent bonds with chloroalkane derivatives
   2456..3172    +  CDS            EBFP: enhanced blue variant of GFP mammalian codon-optimized
   3219..3443    +  polyA_signal   bGH poly(A) signal: bovine growth hormone polyadenylation signal
   3447..3468    +  promoter       SV40 promoter (fragment): SV40 enhancer and early promoter
   3489..3722    +  rep_origin     f1 ori (fragment) (sequence partly withheld): f1 bacteriophage origin of replication; arrow indicates direction of (+) strand synthesis
   3727..3774    +  protein_bind   FRT: FLP-mediated recombination occurs in the 8-bp core sequence TCTAGAAA (Turan and Bode, 2011). FLP recombinase from the Saccharomyces cerevisiae 2μ plasmid
   3782..4804    +  CDS            HygR: aminoglycoside phosphotransferase from E. coli; aph(4)-Ia; confers resistance to hygromycin
   4814..4939    +  CDS            ble (fragment): BLE_KLEPN - Experimental evidence at protein level: Swiss-Prot protein existence level 1. Binding protein with a strong affinity to the bleomycin family of antibiotics. Binds to CL990; an antimitotic-antibiotic compound. From Klebsiella pneumoniae.
   4934..5055    +  polyA_signal   SV40 poly(A) signal: SV40 polyadenylation signal
   5128..5144    -  protein_bind   lac operator: The lac repressor binds to the lac operator to inhibit transcription in E. coli. This inhibition can be relieved by adding lactose or isopropyl-β-D-thiogalactopyranoside (IPTG). lac repressor encoded by lacI
   5152..5182    -  promoter       lac promoter: promoter for the E. coli lac operon
   5197..5218    -  protein_bind   CAP binding site: CAP binding activates transcription in the presence of cAMP. E. coli catabolite activator protein
   5231..5323    -  CDS            lacI (fragment): lac repressor; lacI; The lac repressor binds to the lac operator to inhibit transcription in E. coli. This inhibition can be relieved by adding lactose or isopropyl-β-D-thiogalactopyranoside (IPTG).
   5506..6094    -  rep_origin     ori: high-copy-number ColE1/pMB1/pBR322/pUC origin of replication
   6265..7125    -  CDS            AmpR: β-lactamase; bla; confers resistance to ampicillin, carbenicillin, and related antibiotics
   7126..7230    -  promoter       AmpR promoter: bla
