[The description below was written by a language model from this plasmid's Addgene catalogue record and pLannotate feature annotations shown in this document.]
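Description:
pcDNA5-TOM20_Halo_T2A_EGFP is a 7,261 bp mammalian expression plasmid built on the pcDNA5/FRT/TO backbone. It is maintained in E. coli through a high-copy ColE1/pUC-type origin and an ampicillin resistance gene (β-lactamase with its own promoter). A fragment of the f1 origin is also annotated.

The roughly 2.1 kb insert was introduced by Gibson cloning. It sits downstream of the CMV enhancer/promoter, which is followed by tet operator sequences (the CMV/TetO arrangement). Expression is therefore constitutive in ordinary cells but is repressed, and becomes tetracycline/doxycycline-inducible, in cells that supply the Tet repressor. The bGH polyadenylation signal terminates the transcript.

The open reading frame begins with human TOMM20, a mitochondrial outer membrane import receptor, fused at its C-terminus to HaloTag7. HaloTag7 is a modified bacterial dehalogenase that covalently binds chloroalkane-linked ligands such as fluorescent dyes. A T2A self-cleaving peptide, named in the construct title but not annotated in the feature table, separates this fusion from a GFP-family reporter. The automated annotation labels that reporter EBFP, whereas the catalogue record identifies it as EGFP; the two are closely related variants. One transcript thus yields mitochondrially anchored HaloTag and free cytosolic EGFP, the latter marking expressing cells.

Downstream lies an FRT site directly preceding a hygromycin resistance coding sequence with an SV40 poly(A) signal. This is the Flp-In design, in which FLP-mediated integration at a genomic FRT site enables hygromycin selection of isogenic stable lines. The associated publication concerns photoactivatable silicon rhodamine dyes, which is consistent with using the construct to label mitochondria with HaloTag ligands for fluorescence imaging.
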