Addgene plasmid #135443: pcDNA5-TOM20_Halo_T2A_EGFP
Purpose: Mamalian cell expression of mictochondrial HaloTag7 and cytosolic EGFP
Depositing lab: Kai Johnsson. Publication: Photoactivation of silicon rhodamines via a light-induced protonation. Frei MS, Hoess P, Lampe M, Nijmeijer B, Kueblbeck M, Ellenberg J, Wadepohl H, Ries J, Pitsch S, Reymond L, Johnsson K. Nat Commun. 2019 Oct 8;10(1):4580. doi: 10.1038/s41467-019-12480-3. PubMed 31594948.
Backbone
  Vector backbone: pcDNA5/FRT/TO
  Backbone manufacturer: thermofisher
  Backbone size w/o insert (bp): 5137
  Total vector size (bp): 7261
  Vector type: Mammalian Expression
  Selectable markers: Hygromycin
Growth in bacteria
  Bacterial resistance: Ampicillin, 100 μg/mL
  Growth temperature: 37°C
  Growth strain: DH5alpha
  Copy number: High Copy
Gene/Insert
  Gene/Insert name: TOM20-HaloTag7 and EGFP
  Insert size (bp): 2122
  Promoter: CMV/TetO
  Tag / fusion protein: TOM20 (N terminal on insert)
  Cloning method: Gibson Cloning
  Sequencing primers: 5′ CMV_Fwd; 3′ BGH_Rev
Terms and licenses: Academic/Nonprofit Terms; Industry Terms: Not Available to Industry
How to cite: pcDNA5-TOM20_Halo_T2A_EGFP was a gift from Kai Johnsson (Addgene plasmid # 135443 ; http://n2t.net/addgene:135443 ; RRID:Addgene_135443)
